>Addgene plasmid #175938 | pSIN-Gapdh | addgene full sequence | sequence record 348091 | Addgene NGS Result
TGTGAAATACCGCACAGATGCGTAAGGAGAAAATACCGCATCAGGCGCTCTTCCGCTTCCTCGCTCACTG
ACTCGCTGCGCTCGGTCGTTCGGCTGCGGCGAGCGGTATCAGCTCACTCAAAGGCGGTAATACGGTTATC
CACAGAATCAGGGGATAACGCAGGAAAGAACATGTGAGCAAAAGGCCAGCAAAAGGCCAGGAACCGTAAA
AAGGCCGCGTTGCTGGCGTTTTTCCATAGGCTCCGCCCCCCTGACGAGCATCACAAAAATCGACGCTCAA
GTCAGAGGTGGCGAAACCCGACAGGACTATAAAGATACCAGGCGTTTCCCCCTGGAAGCTCCCTCGTGCG
CTCTCCTGTTCCGACCCTGCCGCTTACCGGATACCTGTCCGCCTTTCTCCCTTCGGGAAGCGTGGCGCTT
TCTCATAGCTCACGCTGTAGGTATCTCAGTTCGGTGTAGGTCGTTCGCTCCAAGCTGGGCTGTGTGCACG
AACCCCCCGTTCAGCCCGACCGCTGCGCCTTATCCGGTAACTATCGTCTTGAGTCCAACCCGGTAAGACA
CGACTTATCGCCACTGGCAGCAGCCACTGGTAACAGGATTAGCAGAGCGAGGTATGTAGGCGGTGCTACA
GAGTTCTTGAAGTGGTGGCCTAACTACGGCTACACTAGAAGGACAGTATTTGGTATCTGCGCTCTGCTGA
AGCCAGTTACCTTCGGAAAAAGAGTTGGTAGCTCTTGATCCGGCAAACAAACCACCGCTGGTAGCGGTGG
TTTTTTTGTTTGCAAGCAGCAGATTACGCGCAGAAAAAAAGGATCTCAAGAAGATCCTTTGATCTTTTCT
ACGGGGTCTGACGCTCAGTGGAACGAAAACTCACGTTAAGGGATTTTGGTCATGAGATTATCAAAAAGGA
TCTTCACCTAGATCCTTTTAAATTAAAAATGAAGTTTTAAATCAATCTAAAGTATATATGAGTAAACTTG
GTCTGACAGTTACCAATGCTTAATCAGTGAGGCACCTATCTCAGCGATCTGTCTATTTCGTTCATCCATA
GTTGCCTGACTCCCCGTCGTGTAGATAACTACGATACGGGAGGGCTTACCATCTGGCCCCAGTGCTGCAA
TGATACCGCGAGACCCACGCTCACCGGCTCCAGATTTATCAGCAATAAACCAGCCAGCCGGAAGGGCCGA
GCGCAGAAGTGGTCCTGCAACTTTATCCGCCTCCATCCAGTCTATTAATTGTTGCCGGGAAGCTAGAGTA
AGTAGTTCGCCAGTTAATAGTTTGCGCAACGTTGTTGCCATTGCTGCAGGCATCGTGGTGTCACGCTCGT
CGTTTGGTATGGCTTCATTCAGCTCCGGTTCCCAACGATCAAGGCGAGTTACATGATCCCCCATGTTGTG
CAAAAAAGCGGTTAGCTCCTTCGGTCCTCCGATCGTTGTCAGAAGTAAGTTGGCCGCAGTGTTATCACTC
ATGGTTATGGCAGCACTGCATAATTCTCTTACTGTCATGCCATCCGTAAGATGCTTTTCTGTGACTGGTG
AGTACTCAACCAAGTCATTCTGAGAATAGTGTATGCGGCGACCGAGTTGCTCTTGCCCGGCGTCAACACG
GGATAATACCGCGCCACATAGCAGAACTTTAAAAGTGCTCATCATTGGAAAACGTTCTTCGGGGCGAAAA
CTCTCAAGGATCTTACCGCTGTTGAGATCCAGTTCGATGTAACCCACTCGTGCACCCAACTGATCTTCAG
CATCTTTTACTTTCACCAGCGTTTCTGGGTGAGCAAAAACAGGAAGGCAAAATGCCGCAAAAAAGGGAAT
AAGGGCGACACGGAAATGTTGAATACTCATACTCTTCCTTTTTCAATATTATTGAAGCATTTATCAGGGT
TATTGTCTCATGAGCGGATACATATTTGAATGTATTTAGAAAAATAAACAAATAGGGGTTCCGCGCACAT
TTCCCCGAAAAGTGCCACCTGACGTCTAAGAAACCATTATTATCATGACATTAACCTATAAAAATAGGCG
TATCACGAGGCCCTTTCGTGTTCAAGAATTAGCTTGGCCATTGCATACGTTGTATCCATATCATAATATG
TACATTTATATTGGCTCATGTCCAACATTACCGCCATGTTGACATTGATTATTGACTAGTTATTAATAGT
AATCAATTACGGGGTCATTAGTTCATAGCCCATATATGGAGTTCCGCGTTACATAACTTACGGTAAATGG
CCCGCCTGGCTGACCGCCCAACGACCCCCGCCCATTGACGTCAATAATGACGTATGTTCCCATAGTAACG
CCAATAGGGACTTTCCATTGACGTCAATGGGTGGAGTATTTACGGTAAACTGCCCACTTGGCAGTACATC
AAGTGTATCATATGCCAAGTACGCCCCCTATTGACGTCAATGACGGTAAATGGCCCGCCTGGCATTATGC
CCAGTACATGACCTTATGGGACTTTCCTACTTGGCAGTACATCTACGTATTAGTCATCGCTATTACCATG
GTGATGCGGTTTTGGCAGTACATCAATGGGCGTGGATAGCGGTTTGACTCACGGGGATTTCCAAGTCTCC
ACCCCATTGACGTCAATGGGAGTTTGTTTTGGCACCAAAATCAACGGGACTTTCCAAAATGTCGTAACAA
CTCCGCCCCATTGACGCAAATGGGCGGTAGGCGTGTACGGTGGGAGGTCTATATAAGCAGAGCTCAATAA
AAGAGCCCACAACCCCTCACTCGGCGCGCCAGTCCTCCGATAGACTGCGTCGCCCGGGTACCCGTATTCC
CAATAAAGCCTCTTGCTGTTTGCATCCGAATCGTGGTCTCGCTGTTCCTTGGGAGGGTCTCCTCTGAGTG
ATTGACTACCCACGACGGGGGTCTTTCATTTGGGGGCTCGTCCGGGATTTGGAGACCCCTGCCCAGGGAC
CACCGACCCACCACCGGGAGGTAAGCTGGCCAGCAACTTATCTGTGTCTGTCCGATTGTCTAGTGTCTAT
GTTTGATGTTATGCGCCTGCGTCTGTACTAGTTAGCTAACTAGCTCTGTATCTGGCGGACCCGTGGTGGA
ACTGACGAGTTCTGAACACCCGGCCGCAACCCTGGGAGACGTCCCAGGGACTTTGGGGGCCGTTTTTGTG
GCCCGACCTGAGGAAGGGAGTCGATGTGGAATCCGACCCCGTCAGGATATGTGGTTCTGGTAGGAGACGA
GAACCTAAAACAGTTCCCGCCTCCGTCTGAATTTTTGCTTTCGGTTTGGAACCGAAGCCGCGCGTCTTGT
CTGCTGCAGCGCTGCAGCATCGTTCTGTGTTGTCTCTGTCTGACTGTGTTTCTGTATTTGTCTGAAAATT
AGGGCCAGACTGTTACCACTCCCTTAAGTTTGACCTTAGGTCACTGGAAAGATGTCGAGCGGATCGCTCA
CAACCAGTCGGTAGATGTCAAGAAGAGACGTTGGTTACCTTCTGCTCTGCAGAATGGCCAACCTTTAACG
TCGGATGGCCGCGAGACGGCACCTTTAACCGAGACCTCATCACCCAGGTTAAGATCAAGGTCTTTTCACC
TGGCCCGCATGGACACCCAGACCAGGTCCCCTACATCGTGACCTGGGAAGCCTTGGCTTTTGACCCCCCT
CCCTGGGTCAAGCCCTTTGTACACCCTAAGCCTCCGCCTCCTCTTCCTCCATCCGCCCCGTCTCTCCCCC
TTGAACCTCCTCGTTCGACCCCGCCTCGATCCTCCCTTTATCCAGCCCTCACTCCTTCTCTAGGCGCCGG
AATTGAAGATCTTTAATTAACGATCTATCGATTCTAGATCTAGAGAGGGCCTATTTCCCATGATTCCTTC
ATATTTGCATATACGATACAAGGCTGTTAGAGAGATAATTAGAATTAATTTGACTGTAAACACAAAGATA
TTAGTACAAAATACGTGACGTAGAAAGTAATAATTTCTTGGGTAGTTTGCAGTTTTAAAATTATGTTTTA
AAATGGACTATCATATGCTTACCGTAACTTGAAAGTATTTCGATTTCTTGGCTTTATATATCTTGTGGAA
AGGACGAAACACCGACTTACCCCGGCCTTCTCCAGTTTTAGAGCTAGAAATAGCAAGTTAAAATAAGGCT
AGTCCGTTATCAACTTGAAAAAGTGGCACCGAGTCGGTGCTTTTTTGAATTTAGATCTTGAGACAAGGTG
CCGGGCCGGGAATTCGGCGAATTGGGCCCGACGTCGCATGCTCCCGGCCCCTCGAGTGGCTCCGGTGCCC
GTCAGTGGGCAGAGCGCACATCGCCCACAGTCCCCGAGAAGTTGGGGGGAGGGGTCGGCAATTGAACCGG
TGCCTAGAGAAGGTGGCGCGGGGTAAACTGGGAAAGTGATGTCGTGTACTGGCTCCGCCTTTTTCCCGAG
GGTGGGGGAGAACCGTATATAAGTGCAGTAGTCGCCGTGAACGTTCTTTTTCGCAACGGGTTTGCCGCCA
GAACACAGGTGTCGTGACGCGGCCACCATGAACCCAGCCATCAGCGTCGCTCTCCTGCTCTCAGTCTTGC
AGGTGTCCCGAGGGCAGAAGGTGACCAGCCTGACAGCCTGCCTGGTGAACCAAAACCTTCGCCTGGACTG
CCGCCATGAGAATAACACCAAGGATAACTCCATCCAGCATGAGTTCAGCCTGACCCGAGAGAAGAGGAAG
CACGTGCTCTCAGGCACCCTCGGGATACCCGAGCACACGTACCGCTCCCGCGTCACCCTCTCCAACCAGC
CCTATATCAAGGTCCTTACCCTAGCCAACTTCACCACCAAGGATGAGGGCGACTACTTTTGTGAGCTTCG
AGTCTCGGGCGCGAATCCCATGAGCTCCAATAAAAGTATCAGTGTGTATAGAGACAAACTGGTCAAGTGT
GGCGGCATAAGCCTGCTGGTTCAGAACACATCCTGGATGCTGCTGCTGCTGCTTTCCCTCTCCCTCCTCC
AAGCCCTGGACTTCATTTCTCTGGGCAGCGGCGCCACCAACTTCAGCCTGCTGAAGCAGGCCGGCGACGT
GGAGGAGAACCCCGGCCCCATGATTGAACAAGATGGATTGCACGCAGGTTCTCCGGCCGCTTGGGTGGAG
AGGCTATTCGGCTATGACTGGGCACAACAGACAATCGGCTGCTCTGATGCCGCCGTGTTCCGGCTGTCAG
CGCAGGGGCGCCCGGTTCTTTTTGTCAAGACCGACCTGTCCGGTGCCCTGAATGAACTGCAGGACGAGGC
AGCGCGGCTATCGTGGCTGGCCACGACGGGCGTTCCTTGCGCAGCTGTGCTCGACGTTGTCACTGAAGCG
GGAAGGGACTGGCTGCTATTGGGCGAAGTGCCGGGGCAGGATCTCCTGTCATCTCACCTTGCTCCTGCCG
AGAAAGTATCCATCATGGCTGATGCAATGCGGCGGCTGCATACGCTTGATCCGGCTACCTGCCCATTCGA
CCACCAAGCGAAACATCGCATCGAGCGAGCACGTACTCGGATGGAAGCCGGTCTTGTCGATCAGGATGAT
CTGGACGAAGAGCATCAGGGGCTCGCGCCAGCCGAACTGTTCGCCAGGCTCAAGGCGCGCATGCCCGACG
GCGAGGATCTCGTCGTGACCCATGGCGATGCCTGCTTGCCGAATATCATGGTGGAAAATGGCCGCTTTTC
TGGATTCATCGACTGTGGCCGGCTGGGTGTGGCGGACCGCTATCAGGACATAGCGTTGGCTACCCGTGAT
ATTGCTGAAGAGCTTGGCGGCGAATGGGCTGACCGCTTCCTCGTGCTTTACGGTATCGCCGCTCCCGATT
CGCAGCGCATCGCCTTCTATCGCCTTCTTGACGAGTTCTTCTGATTAGATATCATCAGTGGTCCAGGCTC
TAGTTTTGACTCAACAATATCACCAGCTGAAGCCTATAGAGTACGAGCCATAGATAAAATAAAAGATTTT
ATTTAGTCTCCAGAAAAAGGGGGGAATGAAAGACCCCACCTGTAGGTTTGGCAAGCTAGCTTAAGTAACG
CCATTTTGCAAGGCATGGAAAAATACATAACTGAGAATAGAGAAGTTCAGATCAAGGTCAGGAACAGATG
GAACAGGGTCGACCCTAGAGAACCATCAGATGTTTCCAGGGTGCCCCAAGGACCTGAAATGACCCTGTGC
CTTATTTGAACTAACCAATCAGTTCGCTTCTCGCTTCTGTTCGCGCGCTTCTGCTCCCCGAGCTCAATAA
AAGAGCCCACAACCCCTCACTCGGGGCGCCAGTCCTCCGATTGACTGAGTCGCCCGGGTACCCGTGTATC
CAATAAACCCTCTTGCAGTTGCATCCGACTTGTGGTCTCGCTGTTCCTTGGGAGGGTCTCCTCTGAGTGA
TTGACTACCCGTCAGCGGGGGTCTTTCATTTGGGGGCTCGTCCGGGATCGGGAGACCCCTGCCCAGGGAC
CACCGACCCACCACCGGGAGGTAAGCTGGCTGCCTCGCGCGTTTCGGTGATGACGGTGAAAACCTCTGAC
ACATGCAGCTCCCGGAGACGGTCACAGCTTGTCTGTAAGCGGATGCCGGGAGCAGACAAGCCCGTCAGGG
CGCGTCAGCGGGTGTTGGCGGGTGTCGGGGCGCAGCCATGACCCAGTCACGTAGCGATAGCGGAGTGTAG
ATCCGGCTGTGGAATGTGTGTCAGTTAGGGTGTGGAAAGTCCCCAGGCTCCCCAGCAGGCAGAAGTATGC
AAAGCATGCATCTCAATTAGTCAGCAACCAGGTGTGGAAAGTCCCCAGGCTCCCCAGCAGGCAGAAGTAT
GCAAAGCATGCATCTCAATTAGTCAGCAACCATAGTCCCGCCCCTAACTCCGCCCATCCCGCCCCTAACT
CCGCCCAGTTCCGCCCATTCTCCGCCCCATGGCTGACTAATTTTTTTTATTTATGCAGAGGCCGAGGCCG
CCTCGGCCTCTGAGCTATTCCAGAAGTAGTGAGGAGGCTTTTTTGGAGGCCTAGGCTTTTGCAAAAAGCT
TACTGGCTTAACTATGCGGCATCAGAGCAGATTGTACTGAGAGTGCACCATATGCGG
Features (pLannotate 1.2.2; 19 found; start..end, strand, type, name):
    231..819     -  rep_origin     ori: high-copy-number ColE1/pMB1/pBR322/pUC origin of replication
    990..1850    -  CDS            AmpR: β-lactamase; bla; confers resistance to ampicillin, carbenicillin, and related antibiotics
   1851..1955    -  promoter       AmpR promoter: bla
   2141..2520    +  enhancer       CMV enhancer: human cytomegalovirus immediate early enhancer
   2521..2724    +  promoter       CMV promoter: human cytomegalovirus (CMV) immediate early promoter
   2725..2900    +  LTR            5' LTR (truncated): truncated long terminal repeat from Moloney murine sarcoma virus
   3022..3296    +  misc_feature   MESV Ψ (fragment): packaging signal of murine embryonic stem cell virus
   3363..3778    +  CDS            gag (truncated): truncated Moloney murine leukemia virus (MMLV) gag gene lacking the start codon
   3825..4065    +  promoter       U6 promoter: RNA polymerase III promoter for human U6 snRNA
   4095..4170    +  misc_RNA       gRNA scaffold: guide RNA scaffold for the Streptococcus pyogenes CRISPR/Cas9 system
   4277..4488    +  promoter       EF-1α core promoter: core promoter for human elongation factor EF-1α
   4508..4993    +  CDS            Thy1.1: mouse GPI-anchored cell surface glycoprotein of the immunoglobulin superfamily This allele of Thy1 is also known as CD90.1.
   5060..5851    +  CDS            neo: KKA2_KLEPN - Also known as kan, nptII. Experimental evidence at protein level: Swiss-Prot protein existence level 1. Resistance to kanamycin, neomycin, paromomycin, ribostamycin, butirosin and gentamicin B. From Klebsiella pneumoniae.
   5864..5933    +  CDS            env (fragment): murine leukemia virus gPr80 envelope polyprotein precursor; env; proteolytically cleaved into gp70SU and p15TM subunits
   5975..6400    +  LTR            3' LTR (ΔU3): self-inactivating 3' long terminal repeat (LTR) from Moloney murine leukemia virus
   6469..6509    +  CDS            rop (fragment): Rop protein, which maintains plasmids at low copy number; rop
   6611..6649    +  misc_feature   bom (fragment): basis of mobility region from pBR322
   6666..6995    +  promoter       SV40 promoter: SV40 enhancer and early promoter
   7001..45      +  misc_feature   bom (fragment) (across the origin): basis of mobility region from pBR322
