[The description below was written by a language model from this plasmid's Addgene catalogue record and pLannotate feature annotations shown in this document.]
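Description:
pSIN-Gapdh is a self-inactivating gammaretroviral vector that delivers a single guide RNA against mouse Gapdh for CRISPR/Cas9-mediated knockout. The plasmid is maintained in bacteria through a ColE1/pUC-type origin and a β-lactamase gene for ampicillin selection. The catalogue lists it as low copy and grown in a recombination-reducing strain, which is common for plasmids carrying repeated LTRs. The sequenced record is about 7.06 kb, close to the stated backbone size, as expected when a short guide oligo replaces a BbsI stuffer, with both sites destroyed in cloning.

The viral genome is transcribed in packaging cells from a CMV enhancer/promoter fused to a truncated 5′ LTR. This is followed by a packaging signal with an extended truncated gag region that supports efficient encapsidation. The 3′ LTR carries a U3 deletion, so after reverse transcription and integration the LTR promoter activity is lost and expression depends on the internal promoters. Two internal cassettes are annotated. A human U6 RNA polymerase III promoter drives the Gapdh spacer joined to the Streptococcus pyogenes gRNA scaffold. An EF-1α core promoter sits upstream of Thy1.1 (CD90.1), a surface marker that allows transduced cells to be identified or sorted by antibody staining. A neomycin phosphotransferase coding sequence lies downstream of Thy1.1, but the table does not show how it is linked to or expressed with Thy1.1.

No Cas9 gene is annotated, so the nuclease must be supplied separately, for example by Cas9-expressing target cells. The associated publication concerns metabolic targeting of pathogenic Th17 cells, which suggests use in knocking out Gapdh in transduced mouse T cells.
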