Addgene plasmid #175938: pSIN-Gapdh
Purpose: knockout mouse Gapdh
Depositing lab: Dan Littman. Depositing organization: NYU Grossman School of Medicine. Publication: Niche-Selective Inhibition of Pathogenic Th17 Cells by Targeting Metabolic Redundancy. Wu L, Hollinshead KER, Hao Y, Au C, Kroehling L, Ng C, Lin WY, Li D, Silva HM, Shin J, Lafaille JJ, Possemato R, Pacold ME, Papagiannakopoulos T, Kimmelman AC, Satija R, Littman DR. Cell. 2020 Aug 6;182(3):641-654.e20. doi: 10.1016/j.cell.2020.06.014. Epub 2020 Jul 1. PubMed 32615085.
Backbone
  Vector backbone: pSIN
  Backbone size w/o insert (bp): 7097
  Vector type: Retroviral
Growth in bacteria
  Bacterial resistance: Ampicillin, 100 μg/mL
  Growth temperature: 37°C
  Growth strain: NEB Stable
  Copy number: Low Copy
Gene/Insert
  Gene/Insert name: Gapdh gRNA
  gRNA/shRNA sequence: gACTTACCCCGGCCTTCTCCA
  Species: M. musculus (mouse)
  Entrez Gene: Gapdh (a.k.a. Gapd)
  Cloning method: Restriction Enzyme; 5′ cloning site BBS I (destroyed during cloning); 3′ cloning site BBS I (destroyed during cloning)
  Sequencing primers: 5′ GAGGGCCTATTTCCCATGATTCC; 3′ AAAAAAGCACCGACTCGGTGC
Terms and licenses: Academic/Nonprofit Terms; Industry Terms: Not Available to Industry
How to cite: pSIN-Gapdh was a gift from Dan Littman (Addgene plasmid # 175938 ; http://n2t.net/addgene:175938 ; RRID:Addgene_175938)
