>Addgene plasmid #175938 | pSIN-Gapdh | depositor partial sequence | sequence record 341018 | guide RNA encoding sequence inserted into the pSIN vector
GACTTACCCCGGCCTTCTCCA
